>Addgene plasmid #159450 | pCL28-decoder | addgene full sequence | sequence record 313198 | Addgene NGS Result
ATAATATAACCTTGAAGACTATATTTCTTTTCGCGGCCGCCTATAGGGCGAATTGGAGCTCCCTAGGTGC
TGTATATACTCACAGCATAACTGTATATACACCCAGGGTCTAGGTGCTGTATATACTCACAGCATAACTG
TATATACACCCAGGGTCTAGGTGCTGTATATACTCACAGCATAACTGTATATACACCCAGGGTCTAGGTG
CTGTATATACTCACAGCATAACTGTATATACACCCAGGGTCTAGAAAAGGTTGAAACCAGTTCCCTGAAA
TTATTCCCCTATCTATCATTGATAGATATAAAAGTCTATCATTGATAGAGTAATTCTGTAAATCTATTTC
TTAAACTTCTTAAATTCTACTTTTATAGTTAGTCTTTTTTTTAGTTTTAAAACACCAAGAACTTAGTTTC
GAATAAACACACATAAACAAACAAAACTAGTGGATCCCCCGGGCTGCAGGAATTCATGAAAGCGTTAACG
GCCAGGCAACAAGAGGTGTTTGATCTCATCCGTGATCACATCAGCCAGACAGGTATGCCGCCGACGCGTG
CGGAAATCGCGCAGCGTTTGGGGTTCCGTTCCCCAAACGCGGCTGAAGAACATCTGAAGGCGCTGGCACG
CAAAGGCGTTATTGAAATTGTTTCCGGCGCATCACGCGGGATTCGTCTGTTGCAGGAAGAGGAAGAAGGG
TTGCCGCTGGTAGGTCGTGTGGCTGCCGGTGAACCACTTCTGGCGCAACAGCATATTGAAGGTCATTATC
AGGTCGATCCTTCCTTATTCAAGCCGAATGCTGATTTCCTGCTGCGCGTCAGCGGGATGTCGATGAAAGA
CATCGGCATTATGGATGGTGACTTGCTGGCAGTGCATAAAACTCAGGATGTACGTAACGGTCAGGTCGTT
GTCGCACGTATTGATGACGAGGTTACCGTTAAGCGCCTGAAAAAACAGGGCAATAAAGTCGAACTGTTGC
CAGAAAATAGCGAGTTTAAACCAATTGTCGTAGATCTTCGTCAGCAGAGCTTCACCATTGAAGGGCTGGC
GGTTGGGGTTATTCGCAACGGCGACTGGCTGGGTTCTAAGGATATCTCTGCTGGAGACATGAGAGCTGCC
AACCTTTGGCCAAGCCCGCTCATGATCAAACGCTCTAAGAAGAACAGCCTGGCCTTGTCCCTGACGGCCG
ACCAGATGGTCAGTGCCTTGTTGGATGCTGAGCCCCCCATACTCTATTCCGAGTATGATCCTACCAGACC
CTTCAGTGAAGCTTCGATGATGGGCTTACTGACCAACCTGGCAGACAGGGAGCTGGTTCACATGATCAAC
TGGGCGAAGAGGGTGCCAGGCTTTGTGGATTTGACCCTCCATGATCAGGTCCACCTTCTAGAATGTGCCT
GGTTAGAGATCCTGATGATTGGTCTCGTCTGGCGCTCCATGGAGCACCCAGTGAAGCTACTGTTTGCTCC
TAACTTGCTCTTGGACAGGAACCAGGGAAAATGTGTAGAGGGCATGGTGGAGATCTTCGACATGCTGCTG
GCTACATCATCTCGGTTCCGCATGATGAATCTGCAGGGAGAGGAGTTTGTGTGCCTCAAATCTATTATTT
TGCTTAATTCTGGAGTGTACACATTTCTGTCCAGCACCCTGAAGTCTCTGGAAGAGAAGGACCATATCCA
CCGAGTCCTGGACAAGATCACAGACACTTTGATCCACCTGATGGCCAAGGCAGGCCTGACCCTGCAGCAG
CAGCACCAGCGGCTGGCCCAGCTCCTCCTCATCCTCTCCCACATCAGGCACATGAGTAACAAAGGCATGG
AGCATCTGTACAGCATGAAGTGCAAGAACGTGGTGCCCCTCTATGACCTGCTGCTGGAGATGCTGGACGC
CCACCGCCTACATGCGCCCACTAGCCGTGGAGGGGCATCCGTGGAGGAGACGGACCAAAGCCACTTGGCC
ACTGCGGGCTCTACTTCATCGCATTCCTTGCAAAAGTATTACATCACGGGGGAGGCAGAGGGTTTCCCTG
CCACAGTCGATATCATGCAGGATCTGCCGGGCAACGATAACAGCACCGCGGGCGAATTTCCAGGTATTAC
TTTGAGAATCCAAGAAACTGATATGTTGTATAAAGGTGATACTTTGTATTTGGATTGGTTGGAAGATGGT
ATTGCTGAATTGGTTTTCGATGCTCCAGGTTCTGTTAATAAATTGGATACTGCGGTTGCTTCTTTGGGTG
AAGCTATTGGTGTTTTGGAACAACAATCTGATTTGATTTGGGAAACTTTGACTGTTAAAGATGCTAAAGT
TAATTTCGATTCTGGTTTGGAAAAATTCGAAGAAGCTATTCCATCTGCTGATGATTTCGATCCAGTTGCT
GAAAGAAGATCCTCTGGTGAATTTAGAGCTGAAAGACATTCTGGTGGTACTGATTTGTGTTTCAAGCTTT
AAACGCGTTTAAAGCTTATCCTCGAGACAGGCCCCTTTTCCTTTGTCTATATCATGTAATTAGTTATGTC
ACGCTTACATTCACGCCCTCCTCCCACATCCGCTCTAACCGAAAAGGAAGGAGTTAGACAACCTGAAGTC
TAGGTCCCTATTTATTTTTTTTAATAGTTATGTTAGTATTAAGAACGTTATTTATATTTCAAATTTTTCT
TTTTTTTCTGTACAAACGCGTGTACGCATGTAACATTATACTGAAAACCTTGCTTGAGAAGGTTTTGGGA
CGCTCGAAGGCTTTAATTTGCAAGGTTCGCAGTTTACACTCTCATCGTCGCTCTCATCATCGCTTCCGTT
GTTGTTTTCCTTAGTAGCGTCTGCTTGGTACCCAGCTTCGGCCGTATTTACAGATAACGATGTCGTTATT
ATATATATATATATATATTGTCACTTGTACCCAGCTTTTGTTCCCTTTAGTGAGGGTTAATTTCGAGCTT
GGCGTAATCATGGTCATAGCTGTTTCCTGTGTGAAATTGTTATCCGCTCACAACAGCTGGATGAATTGAA
TAGCTTTATGGACCCTGAAACCACAGCCACATTAACCTTCTTTGATGGTCAAAACTTATCCTTCACCATA
AATATGCCTCGCAAAAAAGGTAATTAACATATATAGAATTACATTATTTATGAAATATCATCACTATCTC
TTAGCATCTTTAATCCTTTTCTACATCAGATAACTTCGGTTTGTTATCATCGTCTGTATTGTCATCAATT
GGCGCGCCTCTCCCTGCAGGCATTAATGAATCGGCCAACGCGCGGGGAGAGGCGGTTTGCGTATTGGGCG
CTCTTCCGCTTCCTCGCTCACTGACTCGCTGCGCTCGGTCGTTCGGCTGCGGCGAGCGGTATCAGCTCAC
TCAAAGGCGGTAATACGGTTATCCACAGAATCAGGGGATAACGCAGGAAAGAACATGTGAGCAAAAGGCC
AGCAAAAGGCCAGGAACCGTAAAAAGGCCGCGTTGCTGGCGTTTTTCCATAGGCTCCGCCCCCCTGACGA
GCATCACAAAAATCGACGCTCAAGTCAGAGGTGGCGAAACCCGACAGGACTATAAAGATACCAGGCGTTT
CCCCCTGGAAGCTCCCTCGTGCGCTCTCCTGTTCCGACCCTGCCGCTTACCGGATACCTGTCCGCCTTTC
TCCCTTCGGGAAGCGTGGCGCTTTCTCATAGCTCACGCTGTAGGTATCTCAGTTCGGTGTAGGTCGTTCG
CTCCAAGCTGGGCTGTGTGCACGAACCCCCCGTTCAGCCCGACCGCTGCGCCTTATCCGGTAACTATCGT
CTTGAGTCCAACCCGGTAAGACACGACTTATCGCCACTGGCAGCAGCCACTGGTAACAGGATTAGCAGAG
CGAGGTATGTAGGCGGTGCTACAGAGTTCTTGAAGTGGTGGCCTAACTACGGCTACACTAGAAGAACAGT
ATTTGGTATCTGCGCTCTGCTGAAGCCAGTTACCTTCGGAAAAAGAGTTGGTAGCTCTTGATCCGGCAAA
CAAACCACCGCTGGTAGCGGTGGTTTTTTTGTTTGCAAGCAGCAGATTACGCGCAGAAAAAAAGGATCTC
AAGAAGATCCTTTGATCTTTTGTTTAAACCTACGGGGTCTGACGCTCAGTGGAACGAAAACTCACGTTAA
GGGATTTTGGTCATGAGATTATCAAAAAGGATCTTCACCTAGATCCTTTTAAATTAAAAATGAAGTTTTA
AATCAATCTAAAGTATATATGAGTAAACTTGGTCTGACAGTTACCAATGCTTAATCAGTGAGGCACCTAT
CTCAGCGATCTGTCTATTTCGTTCATCCATAGTTGCCTGACTCCCCGTCGTGTAGATAACTACGATACGG
GAGGGCTTACCATCTGGCCCCAGTGCTGCAATGATACCGCGAGACCCACGCTCACCGGCTCCAGATTTAT
CAGCAATAAACCAGCCAGCCGGAAGGGCCGAGCGCAGAAGTGGTCCTGCAACTTTATCCGCCTCCATCCA
GTCTATTAATTGTTGCCGGGAAGCTAGAGTAAGTAGTTCGCCAGTTAATAGTTTGCGCAACGTTGTTGCC
ATTGCTACAGGCATCGTGGTGTCACGCTCGTCGTTTGGTATGGCTTCATTCAGCTCCGGTTCCCAACGAT
CAAGGCGAGTTACATGATCCCCCATGTTGTGCAAAAAAGCGGTTAGCTCCTTCGGTCCTCCGATGGTTGT
CAGAAGTAAGTTGGCCGCAGTGTTATCACTCATGGTTATGGCAGCACTGCATAATTCTCTTACTGTCATG
CCATCCGTAAGATGCTTTTCTGTGACTGGTGAGTACTCAACCAAGTCATTCTGAGAATAGTGTATGCGGC
GACCGAGTTGCTCTTGCCCGGCGTCAATACGGGATAATACCGCGCCACATAGCAGAACTTTAAAAGTGCT
CATCATTGGAAAACGTTCTTCGGGGCGAAAACTCTCAAGGATCTTACCGCTGTTGAGATCCAGTTCGATG
TAACCCACTCGTGCACCCAACTGATCTTCAGCATCTTTTACTTTCACCAGCGTTTCTGGGTGAGCAAAAA
CAGGAAGGCAAAATGCCGCAAAAAAGGGAATAAGGGCGACACGGAAATGTTGAATACTCATACTCTTCCT
TTTTCAATATTATTGAAGCATTTATCAGGGTTATTGTCTCATGAGCGGATACATATTTGAATGTATTTAG
AAAAATAAACAAATAGGGGTTCCGCGCACATTTCCCCGAAAAGTGCCACCTGACGTCGAAAGAACGCGGC
ATTAGCAACATTTGCGAAGCGAACGATTTTGCGAACTGCTATTAATTAACTCTGGCGCGCCACTACTTTT
TGGAACTCTTGTTGTTCTTTGGAGTTCAATGCGTCCATCTTTACAGTCCTGTCTTATTGTTCTTGATTTG
TGCCCCGTAAAATACTGTTACTTGGTTCTGGCGAGGTATTGGATAGTTCCTTTTTATAAAGGCCATGAAG
GTTTTTCTTTCCAATTTTTTTTTTTTCGTCATTATAGAAATCATTACGACCGAGATTCCCGGCATATGCG
TTTTCGACACTGGATGGCGGCGTTAGTATCGAATCGACAGCAGTATAGCGACCAGCATTCACATACGATT
GACGCATGATATTACTTTCTGCGCACTTAACTTCGCATCTGGGCAGATGATGTCGAGGCGAAAAAAAATA
TAAATCACGCTAACATTTGATTAAAATAGAACAACTACAATATAAAAAAACTATACAAATGACAAGTTCT
TGAAAACAAGAATCTTTTTATTGTCAGTACTGATTATAATTGGCCAGTCTTTTTCAAATAAGCATTCCAA
CCAGCATCTCTATACCTTTTACCTTCAATATCTGGATCTCTTCCTTTACCAAACAATCCTCTACCAACAA
TGATAATATCAGTTCCAGTGCTAACAACTTCATCAACAGTTCTATATTGTTGTCCTAATCCATCACCTTT
ATCATCTAATCCAACTCCAGGTGTCATAATAAGCCAATCAAATCCTTCTTCTTGTCCACCCATATCACGT
TGGGCAATAAATCCAATAACAAATTCCTTATCGGATTTAGCAATTTCAACAGTTTTTTGAGAATATTCTC
CATAAGCTAATGATCCCACTGATGATAATTCAGCTAACATCAATAACCCTCTTGGCTCTTGGTTGGTGGT
GGTTTCTTTAGCTCCCTGTTTTAATCCTTCAACTACTCCATTCCCAGTGACACCATGAGCATTAGTAATA
TCTGCCCAACTACTAATTTTATAAACTCCACCAATATATTGTTTCTTCACGGTATTACCAATATCAGCAA
ATTTTCTATCTTCAAAAATCATAAATTGATGTTTACGTGAAAGTTCTAATAATGGTTCAATAGTGGATTC
ATAGGAAAAATCATTGATTATATCAATATGAGTCTTGATTAAGCATACATAAGGACCCAATTTATCAATT
AATTCAAGAAATTCCTTAGTGGTATCAACATCAATTGATGCACATAAATTGGTTTTCTTCAGTTCCATTA
ATCGAAATAATCGTTGTGCTACTGGTGAGGCATGAGTTTCTGCTCTCTCACTATAGGTCTTAGTGTTGAC
TGTCATGGTTGTTTATGTTCGGATGTGATGTGAGAACTGTATCCTAGCAAGATTTTAAAAGGAAGTATAT
GAAAGAAGAACCTCAGTGGCAAATCCTAACCTTTTATATTTCTCTACAGGGGCGCGGCGTGGGGACAATT
CAACGCGTCTGTGAGGGGAGCGTTTCCCTGCTCGCAGGTCCGCAGCGAGGAGCCGTAATTTTTGCTTCGC
GCCGTGCGGCCATCAAAATGTATGGATGCAAATGATTATACATGGGGATGTATGGGCTAAATGTACGGGC
GACAGTCACATCATGCCCCTGAGCTGCGCACGTCAAGACTGTCAAGGAGGGTATTCTGGGCCTCCATGTC
GCTGGCCGGGTGACCCGGCGGGGACGAGGCAAGCTAAACCGATCGGATGTGCTGCAAGGCGATTAAGTTG
GGTAACGCCAGGGTTTTCCCAGTCACGACGTTGTAAAACGACGGCCAGTGAATTGTAATACGACTCACTA
TAGGGCGAATTGGAGAAACAGAATAATATATAAACCTGT
Features (pLannotate 1.2.2; 21 found; start..end, strand, type, name):
    315..331     +  protein_bind   tet operator (fragment): bacterial operator O1 for the tetR and tetA genes tetracycline repressor TetR
    330..445     +  promoter       GAP promoter (fragment): S. cerevisiae TDH3; promoter for glyceraldehyde-3-phosphate dehydrogenase
    445..475     +  misc_feature   MCS (fragment): pBluescript multiple cloning site
    476..1081    +  CDS            lexA: LEXA_ECOLI - Also known as exrA, spr, tsl, umuA. Experimental evidence at protein level: Swiss-Prot protein existence level 1. Represses a number of genes involved in the response to DNA damage (SOS response), including recA and lexA. Binds to the 16 bp palindromic sequence 5'-CTGTATATATATACAG-3'. In the presence of single- stranded DNA, RecA interacts with LexA causing an autocatalytic cleavage which disrupts the DNA-binding part of LexA, leading to derepression of the SOS regulon and eventually DNA repair. Implicated in hydroxy radical-mediated cell death induced by hydroxyurea treatment (Pu
   1100..2035    +  CDS            ERT2: mutated ligand-binding domain of the human estrogen receptor (Feil et al., 1997)
   2123..2275    +  CDS            fadB (fragment): FADB_ECOLI - Also known as oldB. Experimental evidence at protein level: Swiss-Prot protein existence level 1. Involved in the aerobic and anaerobic degradation of long- chain fatty acids via beta-oxidation cycle. Catalyzes the formation of 3-oxoacyl-CoA from enoyl-CoA via L-3-hydroxyacyl-CoA. It can also use D-3-hydroxyacyl-CoA and cis-3-enoyl-CoA as substrate. From Escherichia coli (strain K12).
   2270..2371    +  CDS            yjaG (fragment): YJAG_ECOLI - Protein predicted: Swiss-Prot protein existence level 4. From Escherichia coli (strain K12).
   2502..2751    +  terminator     CYC1 terminator: S. cerevisiae CYC1; transcription terminator for CYC1
   2873..2890    -  promoter       LEU2 promoter (fragment): S. cerevisiae LEU2
   2914..2932    -  promoter       T3 promoter: promoter for bacteriophage T3 RNA polymerase
   2977..2993    -  protein_bind   lac operator: The lac repressor binds to the lac operator to inhibit transcription in E. coli. This inhibition can be relieved by adding lactose or isopropyl-β-D-thiogalactopyranoside (IPTG). lac repressor encoded by lacI
   3240..3291    -  CDS            lacI (fragment): lac repressor; lacI; The lac repressor binds to the lac operator to inhibit transcription in E. coli. This inhibition can be relieved by adding lactose or isopropyl-β-D-thiogalactopyranoside (IPTG).
   3474..4062    -  rep_origin     ori: high-copy-number ColE1/pMB1/pBR322/pUC origin of replication
   4241..5101    -  CDS            AmpR: β-lactamase; bla; confers resistance to ampicillin, carbenicillin, and related antibiotics
   5102..5206    -  promoter       AmpR promoter: bla
   5309..5383    +  CDS            YE020_YEAST (fragment): Protein uncertain: Swiss-Prot protein existence level 5. From Saccharomyces cerevisiae (strain ATCC 204508 / S288c) (Baker's yeast).
   5571..5768    -  terminator     TEF terminator: Ashbya gossypii TEF terminator
   5780..6568    -  CDS            URA3: PYRF_YEAST - Experimental evidence at protein level: Swiss-Prot protein existence level 1. From Saccharomyces cerevisiae (strain ATCC 204508 / S288c) (Baker's yeast).
   6587..6930    -  promoter       TEF promoter: Ashbya gossypii TEF promoter
   6975..7053    -  CDS            lacZα (fragment): LacZα fragment of β-galactosidase; lacZ fragment
   7056..7074    +  promoter       T7 promoter: promoter for bacteriophage T7 RNA polymerase
