[The description below was written by a language model from this plasmid's Addgene catalogue record and pLannotate feature annotations shown in this document.]
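Description:
pCL28-decoder is a yeast expression and synthetic-biology plasmid of about 7.1 kb, built by Gibson assembly in the pRG206MX backbone. It is maintained in E. coli through a ColE1/pUC-type origin and an ampicillin resistance gene (the record lists it as low copy). In yeast it is selected with a URA3 marker, which is expressed in an MX-style cassette from the Ashbya gossypii TEF promoter and terminator. No yeast replication origin (2μ or CEN/ARS) appears in the feature table. This would fit an integrating vector, although the record does not state how the plasmid is maintained in yeast. T7 and T3 promoter sites flank the insert.

The roughly 2.8 kb synthetic insert is PlexAtet-LexA-ER-B112-tCyc1. Its coding region fuses the bacterial LexA DNA-binding protein to an estrogen receptor ligand-binding domain and the B112 activation domain. B112 is annotated only as short fragments resembling E. coli genes, and the automated tool labels the receptor domain as ERT2. The CYC1 terminator follows the coding region. The hybrid promoter is partly derived from a lexA-box reporter construct and contains a tet operator, and the annotation also detects a fragment resembling the TDH3 (GAP) promoter.

Because the transcription factor is driven by a promoter that responds to LexA, adding estradiol activates the factor and stimulates its own synthesis, creating a positive feedback loop. TetR binding at the operator represses the promoter. The plasmid was made as a component of an engineered gene circuit designed to decode transient intracellular signals in yeast.
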