Addgene plasmid #159450: pCL28-decoder
Purpose: Insert: PlexAtet-lexA-ER-B112-tCyc1. The transcription factor LexA-ER-B112 (see addgene FRP880) is self-inducible upon addition of estradiol, and repressible by TetR. Backbone: pRG206MX. Marker: Ura3.
Depositing lab: Joerg Stelling. Depositing organization: ETH Zurich (Swiss Federal Institute of Technology). Publication: A rationally engineered decoder of transient intracellular signals. Lormeau C, Rudolf F, Stelling J. Nat Commun. 2021 Mar 25;12(1):1886. doi: 10.1038/s41467-021-22190-4. PubMed 33767179.
Backbone
  Vector backbone: pRG206MX
  Backbone manufacturer: addgene
  Backbone size w/o insert (bp): 4302
  Total vector size (bp): 7109
  Vector type: Yeast Expression, Synthetic Biology
  Selectable markers: URA3
Growth in bacteria
  Bacterial resistance: Ampicillin, 100 μg/mL
  Growth temperature: 30°C
  Growth strain: DH5alpha
  Copy number: Low Copy
Gene/Insert
  Gene/Insert name: PlexAtet-LexA-ER-B112-tCyc1
  Species: Synthetic
  Insert size (bp): 2807
  Promoter: PlexAtet
  Cloning method: Gibson Cloning
  Sequencing primers: 5′ TAATACGACTCACTATAGGG; 3′ AATTAACCCTCACTAAAGGG
Resource information
  A portion of this plasmid was derived from a plasmid made by: part of the insert from addGene FRP880_PACT1(-1-520)-LexA-ER-haB112-TCYC1. part of the promoter from addGene FRP793_insul-(lexA-box)4-PminCYC1-Citrine-TCYC1.
Terms and licenses: Academic/Nonprofit Terms; Industry Terms: Not Available to Industry
How to cite: pCL28-decoder was a gift from Joerg Stelling (Addgene plasmid # 159450 ; http://n2t.net/addgene:159450 ; RRID:Addgene_159450)
